Addgene plasmid #245616: pICSL50061
Purpose: Level 0 Golden Gate part C-Terminal Tag with overhangs TTCG - GCTT
Depositing lab: Mark Youles. Depositing organization: Sainsbury Laboratory, Norwich.
Backbone
  Vector backbone: pICSL01003
  Backbone size w/o insert (bp): 2244
  Vector type: Synthetic Biology
Growth in bacteria
  Bacterial resistance: Spectinomycin, 50 μg/mL
  Growth temperature: 37°C
  Growth strain: DH5alpha
  Copy number: High Copy
Gene/Insert
  Gene/Insert name: C-Terminal tag mScarlet3 (monomeric)
  Species: Synthetic
  Insert size (bp): 826
  Mutation: BsaI/BpiI sites removed by point-mutation
  Cloning method: Restriction Enzyme; 5′ cloning site BsaI (destroyed during cloning); 3′ cloning site BsaI (destroyed during cloning)
  Sequencing primers: 5′ TCACATGTTCTTTCCTGCG; 3′ GTCTCATGAGCGGATACATATTTGAATG
Terms and licenses: Academic/Nonprofit Terms; Industry Terms: Not Available to Industry
Depositor comments: Level 0 C-Terminal tag module used for GoldenGate assemblies using the MoClo overhang syntax
How to cite: pICSL50061 was a gift from Mark Youles (Addgene plasmid # 245616 ; http://n2t.net/addgene:245616 ; RRID:Addgene_245616)
