[The description below was written by a language model from this plasmid's Addgene catalogue record and pLannotate feature annotations shown in this document.]
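Description:
pICSL50061 is a Level 0 Golden Gate part plasmid built on the pICSL01003 backbone, a small synthetic-biology cloning vector maintained in E. coli. It replicates from a high-copy ColE1/pUC-type origin and is selected with spectinomycin through the aadA gene, which the feature table places downstream of an AmpR (bla) promoter. The short integrase, gentamicin acetyltransferase and lacI fragments flagged by the automated annotation are probably remnants of the resistance cassette and backbone rather than functional genes. The sequenced plasmid is 3,070 nt, matching the sum of the stated backbone and insert sizes.

The payload is an 826 bp synthetic module encoding the monomeric red fluorescent protein mScarlet3, formatted as a C-terminal tag. The annotation software labels the fluorescent protein reading frame as mScarlet-I, most likely the closest relative in its database, so the catalogue name should be taken as the identity of the part. The annotation also detects Myc epitope sequence, one full Myc tag and a 3xMyc fragment, just upstream of the fluorescent protein. The catalogue entry does not mention this, so the module may carry a Myc element ahead of mScarlet3, although the record does not confirm its purpose. Internal BsaI and BpiI sites have been removed by point mutation, so the part is compatible with the Type IIS enzymes used in assembly.

The module has no promoter or terminator of its own. In MoClo syntax it is released with TTCG and GCTT overhangs, which position it after a stop-codon-less coding sequence and before a terminator part. This allows one-pot assembly of transcription units that express a protein of interest fused at its C-terminus to mScarlet3, for example for localisation or expression studies.
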