Features (pLannotate 1.2.2; 9 found; start..end, strand, type, name):
     13..29      +  CDS            3xMyc (fragment): 3 tandem Myc epitope tags
     75..104     +  CDS            Myc: Myc (human c-Myc proto-oncogene) epitope tag
    135..830     +  CDS            mScarlet-I: mScarlet-I is a basic (constitutively fluorescent) red fluorescent protein published in 2016, derived from synthetic construct. It is reported to be a rapidly-maturing monomer with moderate acid sensitivity.
    956..1060    +  promoter       AmpR promoter: bla
   1051..1131    -  CDS            int (fragment): INT2_ECOLX - Protein inferred from homology: Swiss-Prot protein existence level 3. Putative integrase believed to be involved in the insertion of antibiotic resistance genes into plasmids and transposons. From Escherichia coli.
   1219..1275    +  CDS            GmR (fragment): gentamycin acetyltransferase; aacC1; confers resistance to gentamycin
   1282..2070    +  CDS            aadA: S3AD_ECOLX - Experimental evidence at protein level: Swiss-Prot protein existence level 1. Mediates bacterial resistance to the antibiotics streptomycin and spectinomycin. From Escherichia coli.
   2244..2832    +  rep_origin     ori: high-copy-number ColE1/pMB1/pBR322/pUC origin of replication
   3015..3064    +  CDS            lacI (fragment): lac repressor; lacI; The lac repressor binds to the lac operator to inhibit transcription in E. coli. This inhibition can be relieved by adding lactose or isopropyl-β-D-thiogalactopyranoside (IPTG).
>Addgene plasmid #245616 | pICSL50061 | addgene full sequence | sequence record 495526 | Addgene NGS Result
GGTCTCATTCGATGGAACAGAAGCTCATCAGCGAAGAGGATCTCGAGCAGAAGCTGATCTCTGAGGAAGA
TCTTGAGCAAAAGCTCATTTCCGAAGAGGACTTGGAGCAAAAGTTGATTAGTGAAGAGGACCTCATGGTG
AGCAAGGGCGAAGCTGTGATCAAAGAATTCATGAGGTTCAAGGTGCACATGGAAGGCAGCATGAACGGAC
ATGAGTTCGAGATCGAAGGTGAAGGTGAGGGTAGACCTTACGAGGGAACTCAGACTGCTAAGCTCAAGGT
GACAAAAGGTGGACCGCTTCCGTTCTCTTGGGATATCCTTTCACCGCAGTTCATGTACGGCAGCAGGGCT
TTCATCAAGCACCCTGCTGATATCCCGGACTACTACAAGCAATCTTTCCCAGAGGGATTCAAGTGGGAGC
GTGTGATGAATTTCGAGGATGGTGGTGCTGTGACTGTGACCCAGGATACTTCTCTTGAGGATGGGACCCT
CATCTACAAGGTGAAGCTCAGGGGAACTAACTTCCCTCCTGATGGACCTGTGATGCAGAAAAAGACCATG
GGCTGGGAAGCTTCTACCGAGAGACTTTATCCTGAGGACGGTGTGCTCAAGGGCGATATCAAGATGGCTC
TTAGGCTTAAGGACGGTGGACGTTACCTCGCTGATTTCAAGACTACCTACAAGGCCAAGAAACCGGTGCA
AATGCCTGGGGCTTACAACGTTGACCGTAAGCTCGATATCACCAGCCACAACGAGGATTACACTGTGGTT
GAGCAGTACGAGAGATCTGAGGGTCGTCATTCTACCGGTGGTATGGACGAGCTTTACAAGTGAGCTTTGA
GACCACGTGGCTCTTCAGTGGACGAAAGGGCCTCGTGATACGCCTATTTTTATAGGTTAATGTCATGATA
ATAATGGTTTCTTAGACGTCAGGTGGCACTTTTCGGGGAAATGTGCGCGGAACCCCTATTTGTTTATTTT
TCTAAATACATTCAAATATGTATCCGCTCATGAGACAATAACCCTGATAAATGCTTCAATAATATTGAAA
AAGGAAGAGTATGCGCTCACGCAACTGGTCCAGAACCTTGACCGAACGCAGCGGTGGTAACGGCGCAGTG
GCGGTTTTCATGGCTTGTTATGACTGTTTTTTTTTGGGGTACAGTCTATGCCTCGGGCATCCAAGCAGCA
AGCGCGTTACGCCGTGGGTCGATGTTTGATGTTATGGAGCAGCAACGATGTTACGCAGCAGGGCAGTCGC
CCTAAAACAAAGTTAAACATCATGAGGGAAGCGGTGATCGCCGAAGTATCGACTCAACTATCAGAGGTAG
TTGGCGTCATCGAGCGCCATCTCGAACCGACGTTGCTGGCCGTACATTTGTACGGCTCCGCAGTGGATGG
CGGCCTGAAGCCACACAGCGATATTGATTTGCTGGTTACGGTGACCGTAAGGCTTGATGAAACAACGCGG
CGAGCTTTGATCAACGACCTTTTGGAAACTTCGGCTTCCCCTGGAGAGAGCGAGATTCTCCGCGCTGTAG
AAGTCACCATTGTTGTGCACGACGACATCATTCCGTGGCGTTATCCAGCTAAGCGCGAACTGCAATTTGG
AGAATGGCAGCGCAATGACATTCTTGCAGGTATCTTCGAGCCAGCCACGATCGACATTGATCTGGCTATC
TTGCTGACAAAAGCAAGAGAACATAGCGTTGCCTTGGTAGGTCCAGCGGCGGAGGAACTCTTTGATCCGG
TTCCTGAACAGGATCTATTTGAGGCGCTAAATGAAACCTTAACGCTATGGAACTCGCCGCCCGACTGGGC
TGGCGATGAGCGAAATGTAGTGCTTACGTTGTCCCGCATTTGGTACAGCGCAGTAACCGGCAAAATCGCG
CCGAAGGATGTCGCTGCCGACTGGGCAATGGAGCGCCTGCCGGCCCAGTATCAGCCCGTCATACTTGAAG
CTAGACAGGCTTATCTTGGACAAGAAGAAGATCGCTTGGCCTCGCGCGCAGATCAGTTGGAAGAATTTGT
CCATTACGTAAAAGGCGAGATCACCAAGGTAGTCGGCAAATAACTGTCAGACCAAGTTTACTCATATATA
CTTTAGATTGATTTAAAACTTCATTTTTAATTTAAAAGGATCTAGGTGAAGATCCTTTTTGATAATCTCA
TGACCAAAATCCCTTAACGTGAGTTTTCGTTCCACTGAGCGTCAGACCCCGTAGAAAAGATCAAAGGATC
TTCTTGAGATCCTTTTTTTCTGCGCGTAATCTGCTGCTTGCAAACAAAAAAACCACCGCTACCAGCGGTG
GTTTGTTTGCCGGATCAAGAGCTACCAACTCTTTTTCCGAAGGTAACTGGCTTCAGCAGAGCGCAGATAC
CAAATACTGTTCTTCTAGTGTAGCCGTAGTTAGGCCACCACTTCAAGAACTCTGTAGCACCGCCTACATA
CCTCGCTCTGCTAATCCTGTTACCAGTGGCTGCTGCCAGTGGCGATAAGTCGTGTCTTACCGGGTTGGAC
TCAAGACGATAGTTACCGGATAAGGCGCAGCGGTCGGGCTGAACGGGGGGTTCGTGCACACAGCCCAGCT
TGGAGCGAACGACCTACACCGAACTGAGATACCTACAGCGTGAGCTATGAGAAAGCGCCACGCTTCCCGA
AGGGAGAAAGGCGGACAGGTATCCGGTAAGCGGCAGGGTCGGAACAGGAGAGCGCACGAGGGAGCTTCCA
GGGGGAAACGCCTGGTATCTTTATAGTCCTGTCGGGTTTCGCCACCTCTGACTTGAGCGTCGATTTTTGT
GATGCTCGTCAGGGGGGCGGAGCCTATGGAAAAACGCCAGCAACGCGGCCTTTTTACGGTTCCTGGCCTT
TTGCTGGCCTTTTGCTCACATGTTCTTTCCTGCGTTATCCCCTGATTCTGTGGATAACCGTATTACCGCC
TTTGAGTGAGCTGATACCGCTCGCCGCAGCCGAACGACCGAGCGCAGCGAGTCAGTGAGCGAGGAAGCGG
AAGAGCGCCCAATACGCAAACCGCCTCTCCCCGCGCGTTGGCCGATTCATTAATCACTGT
